Addgene plasmid #127276: HA tagged mid ELL2 M133, 138, 186ILeu
Purpose: Expresses human ELL2 with M133, 138, 186ILeu to prevent internal Met initiation peptides and contains middle HA tag that doesn't disrupt function
Depositing lab: Christine Milcarek. Depositing organization: University of Pittsburgh (University, School of Medicine, and Cancer Institute). Publication: Transcription elongation factor ELL2 directs immunoglobulin secretion in plasma cells by stimulating altered RNA processing. Martincic K, Alkan SA, Cheatle A, Borghesi L, Milcarek C. Nat Immunol. 2009 Oct;10(10):1102-9. doi: 10.1038/ni.1786. Epub 2009 Sep 13. PubMed 19749764.
Backbone
  Vector backbone: pEF4B
  Backbone manufacturer: Invitrogen
  Vector type: Mammalian Expression
Growth in bacteria
  Bacterial resistance: Ampicillin, 100 μg/mL
  Growth temperature: 37°C
  Growth strain: DH5alpha
  Copy number: Unknown
Gene/Insert
  Gene/Insert name: ELL2 (alt name: CM566)
  Species: H. sapiens (human)
  Insert size (bp): 1900
  Mutation: M133, 138, 186 to Ileu, HA tag at XbaI after Met 186
  Entrez Gene: ELL2 (a.k.a. MRCCAT1)
  Promoter: pEF1a
  Cloning method: Restriction Enzyme; 5′ cloning site Unknown (unknown if destroyed); 3′ cloning site Unknown (unknown if destroyed)
Terms and licenses: Academic/Nonprofit Terms; Industry Terms: Not Available to Industry
Depositor comments: HA tag near Met518
How to cite: HA tagged mid ELL2 M133, 138, 186ILeu was a gift from Christine Milcarek (Addgene plasmid # 127276 ; http://n2t.net/addgene:127276 ; RRID:Addgene_127276)
