[The description below was written by a language model from this plasmid's Addgene catalogue record and pLannotate feature annotations shown in this document.]
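Description:
HA tagged mid ELL2 M133, 138, 186ILeu is a mammalian expression plasmid built on the Invitrogen pEF4B backbone, about 7.8 kb by full-sequence annotation. It carries human ELL2, a transcription elongation factor of the super elongation complex that also has a role in the alternative mRNA processing underlying immunoglobulin secretion in plasma cells. The roughly 1.9 kb coding sequence is driven by the strong constitutive human EF-1α promoter and terminated by the bovine growth hormone polyadenylation signal. A T7 promoter lies just upstream of the open reading frame. Between it and ELL2 the annotation detects a short His-tag-type fragment, the T7 gene 10 leader and an Xpress epitope with its enterokinase site. These suggest an N-terminal vector-derived tag region, although the record does not state whether it is in frame with ELL2.

The insert is engineered in two ways. Methionines 133, 138 and 186 are changed to isoleucine so that translation cannot start at these internal codons and produce truncated peptides. An HA epitope is also inserted within the protein, at a position the depositor reports does not disrupt function. The record is inconsistent about where this tag sits: the mutation field places it at an XbaI site after Met186, while the depositor comment says it is near Met518. The feature table does not annotate an HA tag separately.

Propagation in E. coli relies on a high-copy ColE1/pUC-type origin and ampicillin resistance, and an f1 origin is also present. A bleomycin/Zeocin resistance gene under tandem SV40 early and EM7 promoters, followed by an SV40 poly(A) signal, could allow selection of stably transfected mammalian cells. The construct suits expression and HA-based detection of full-length ELL2 free of internally initiated products.
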