Features (pLannotate 1.2.2; 24 found; start..end, strand, type, name):
    122..140     +  promoter       T7 promoter: promoter for bacteriophage T7 RNA polymerase
    182..202     +  CDS            capTEV™ (fragment): composite tag for in vivo biotinylation, TEV protease cleavage, and 6xHis tagging
    203..235     +  CDS            T7 tag (gene 10 leader): leader peptide from bacteriophage T7 gene 10 promotes efficient translation in E. coli
    239..262     +  CDS            Xpress™ tag: Xpress™ epitope tag, including an enterokinase recognition and cleavage site
    311..2266    +  CDS            ELL2: ELL2_HUMAN - Experimental evidence at protein level: Swiss-Prot protein existence level 1. Elongation factor component of the super elongation complex (SEC), a complex required to increase the catalytic rate of RNA polymerase II transcription by suppressing transient pausing by the polymerase at multiple sites along the DNA. Component of the little elongation complex (LEC), a complex required to regulate small nuclear RNA (snRNA) gene transcription by RNA polymerase II and III (PubMed:22195968). Plays a role in immunoglobulin secretion in plasma cells: directs efficient alternative mRNA proces
   2372..2596    +  polyA_signal   bGH poly(A) signal: bovine growth hormone polyadenylation signal
   2600..2621    +  promoter       SV40 promoter (fragment): SV40 enhancer and early promoter
   2642..3070    +  rep_origin     f1 ori (sequence partly withheld): f1 bacteriophage origin of replication; arrow indicates direction of (+) strand synthesis
   3084..3413    +  promoter       SV40 promoter: SV40 enhancer and early promoter
   3461..3508    +  promoter       EM7 promoter: synthetic bacterial promoter&nbsp
   3527..3901    +  CDS            BleoR: antibiotic-binding protein; Sh ble from Streptoalloteichus hindustanus; confers resistance to bleomycin, phleomycin, and Zeocin™
   3911..4036    +  CDS            ble (fragment): BLE_KLEPN - Experimental evidence at protein level: Swiss-Prot protein existence level 1. Binding protein with a strong affinity to the bleomycin family of antibiotics. Binds to CL990; an antimitotic-antibiotic compound. From Klebsiella pneumoniae.
   4031..4152    +  polyA_signal   SV40 poly(A) signal: SV40 polyadenylation signal
   4225..4241    -  protein_bind   lac operator: The lac repressor binds to the lac operator to inhibit transcription in E. coli. This inhibition can be relieved by adding lactose or isopropyl-β-D-thiogalactopyranoside (IPTG). lac repressor encoded by lacI
   4249..4279    -  promoter       lac promoter: promoter for the E. coli lac operon
   4294..4315    -  protein_bind   CAP binding site: CAP binding activates transcription in the presence of cAMP. E. coli catabolite activator protein
   4328..4420    -  CDS            lacI (fragment): lac repressor; lacI; The lac repressor binds to the lac operator to inhibit transcription in E. coli. This inhibition can be relieved by adding lactose or isopropyl-β-D-thiogalactopyranoside (IPTG).
   4603..5191    -  rep_origin     ori: high-copy-number ColE1/pMB1/pBR322/pUC origin of replication
   5362..6222    -  CDS            AmpR: β-lactamase; bla; confers resistance to ampicillin, carbenicillin, and related antibiotics
   6223..6327    -  promoter       AmpR promoter: bla
   6386..6438    -  misc_feature   bom (fragment): basis of mobility region from pBR322
   6593..6611    +  enhancer       CMV enhancer (fragment): human cytomegalovirus immediate early enhancer
   6636..6702    +  CDS            small t antigen (fragment): SV40 (simian virus 40) small t antigen
   6709..105     +  promoter       EF-1α promoter (across the origin): strong constitutive promoter for human elongation factor EF-1α
>Addgene plasmid #127276 | HA tagged mid ELL2 M133, 138, 186ILeu | addgene full sequence | sequence record 249998 | Addgene NGS Result
ATGTAATTCTCCTTGGAATTTGCCCTTTTTGAGTTTGGATCTTGGTTCATTCTCAAGCCTCAGACAGTGG
TTCAAAGTTTTTTTCTTCCATTTCAGGTGTCGTGAGGAATTAGCTTGGTACTAATACGACTCACTATAGG
GAGACCCAAGCTGGCTAGGTAAGCTTACCATGGGGGGTTCTCATCATCATCATCATCATGGTATGGCTAG
CATGACTGGTGGACAGCAAATGGGTCGGGATCTGTACGACGATGACGATAAGGTACCTAAGGATCCAGTG
TGGTGGAATTCTGCAGATGGGGAGTTTAAGATGGCGGCGGGGGGGACAGGGGGCCTGCGGGAGGAGCAGC
GCTATGGGCTGTCGTGCGGACGGCTGGGGCAGGACAACATCACCGTACTGCATGTGAAGCTCACCGAGAC
GGCGATCCGGGCGCTCGAGACTTACCAGAGCCACAAGAATTTAATTCCTTTTCGACCTTCAATCCAGTTC
CAAGGACTCCACGGGCTTGTCAAAATTCCCAAAAATGATCCCCTCAATGAAGTTCATAACTTTAACTTTT
ATTTGTCAAATGTGGGCAAAGACAACCCTCAGGGCAGCTTTGACTGCATCCAGCAAACATTCTCCAGCTC
TGGAGCCTCCCAGCTCAATTGCCTGGGATTTATACAAGATAAAATTACAGTGTGTGCAACAAACGACTCG
TATCAGATCACACGAGAAAGAATCACCCAGGCAGAGGAGGAATCCCGCAACCGAAGCACAAAAGTTATCA
AACCCGGTGGACCATATGTAGGGAAAAGAGTGCAAATTCGGAAAGCACCTCAAGCTGTTTCAGATACAGT
TCCTGAGAGGAAAAGGTCAACCCCCATCAACCCTGCAAATACAATTCGAAAGACACATAGCAGCAGCACC
ATCTCTCAGAGGCCATACAGGGACAGGGTGATTCACTTACTGGCCCTGAAGGCCTACAAGAAACCGGAGC
TACTTGCTAGACTCCAGAAAGATGGTGTCAATCAAAAAGACAAGAACTCCCTGGGAGCAATTCTGCAACA
GGTAGCCAATCTGAATTCTAAGGACCTCTCATATACCTTAAAGGATTATGTTTTTAAAGAGCTTCAAAGA
GACTGGCCTGGATACAGTGAAATAGACAGACGGTCATTGGAGTCAGTGCTCTCTAGGGGGTACCCATACG
ACGTCCCAGACTACGCTGCTAGAAAACTAAATCCGTCTCAGAATGCTACAGGCACCAGCCGTTCAGAATC
TCCTGTATGTTCTAGTAGAGATGCTGTATCTTCTCCTCAGAAACGGCTTTTGGATTCAGAGTTTATTGAT
CCTTTAATGAATAAAAAAGCCCGAATATCTCACCTGACGAACAGAGTACCACCAACACTAAATGGTCATT
TGAATCCCACCAGTGAAAAATCGGCTGCAGGCCTCCCACTGCCCCCTGCGGCTGCTGCCATCCCCACCCC
TCCACCGCTGCCTTCAACCTATCTGCCCATCTCACATCCTCCTCAGATTGTAAATTCTAACTCCAACTCC
CCTAGCACTCCAGAAGGCCGGGGGACTCAAGACCTACCTGTTGACAGTTTTAGTCAAAACGATAGTATCT
ATGAGGACCAGCAAGACAAATATACCTCTAGGACTTCTCTGGAAACCTTACCCCCTGGTTCCGTTCTACT
AAAGTGTCCAAAGCCTATGGAAGAAAACCATTCAATGTCTCACAAAAAGTCCAAAAAGAAGTCTAAAAAA
CATAAGGAAAAGGACCAAATAAAAAAGCACGACATTGAGACTATTGAGGAAAAGGAGGAAGATCTTAAGA
GAGAAGAGGAAATTGCCAAGCTAAATAACTCCAGTCCAAATTCCAGTGGAGGAGTTAAAGAGGATTGCAC
TGCCTCCATGGAACCTTCAGCAATTGAACTCCCAGATTATTTGATAAAATATATCGCTATCGTCTCCTAT
GAGCAACGCCAGAATTATAAGGATGACTTCAATGCAGAGTATGATGAGTACAGAGCTTTGCATGCCAGGA
TGGAGACTGTAGCTAGAAGATTTATCAAACTAGATGCACAAAGAAAGCGCCTTTCTCCAGGCTCAAAAGA
GTATCAGAATGTTCATGAAGAAGTCTTACAAGAATATCAGAAGATAAAGCAGTCTAGTCCCAATTACCAT
GAAGAAAAATACAGATGTGAATATCTTCATAACAAGCTGGCTCACATCAAAAGGCTAATAGGTGAATTTG
ACCAACAGCAAGCAGAGTCATGGTCCTAGAACTCTGCTTGGACCAGAAGATGTGAATAAACTTAAGCTAT
CCAGCACAGTGGCGGCCGCTCGAGTCTAGAGGGCCCGTTTAAACCCGCTGATCAGCCTCGACTGTGCCTT
CTAGTTGCCAGCCATCTGTTGTTTGCCCCTCCCCCGTGCCTTCCTTGACCCTGGAAGGTGCCACTCCCAC
TGTCCTTTCCTAATAAAATGAGGAAATTGCATCGCATTGTCTGAGTAGGTGTCATTCTATTCTGGGGGGT
GGGGTGGGGCAGGACAGCAAGGGGGAGGATTGGGAAGACAATAGCAGGCATGCTGGGGATGCGGTGGGCT
CTATGGCTTCTGAGGCGGAAAGAACCAGCTGGGGCTCTAGGGGGTATCCCC
[124 nt withheld, positions 2642-2765]
C
[91 nt withheld, positions 2767-2857]
A
[49 nt withheld, positions 2859-2907]
CCTTTGACGTTGGAGTCCACGTTCTTT
[37 nt withheld, positions 2935-2971]
ACCCTATCTCGGTCTATTCTTTTGATTTATAAGGGATTTTGCCGATTTCGGCCTATTGGTTAAAAAATGA
GCTGATTTAACAAAAATTTAACGCGAATTAATTCTGTGGAATGTGTGTCAGTTAGGGTGTGGAAAGTCCC
CAGGCTCCCCAGCAGGCAGAAGTATGCAAAGCATGCATCTCAATTAGTCAGCAACCAGGTGTGGAAAGTC
CCCAGGCTCCCCAGCAGGCAGAAGTATGCAAAGCATGCATCTCAATTAGTCAGCAACCATAGTCCCGCCC
CTAACTCCGCCCATCCCGCCCCTAACTCCGCCCAGTTCCGCCCATTCTCCGCCCCATGGCTGACTAATTT
TTTTTATTTATGCAGAGGCCGAGGCCGCCTCTGCCTCTGAGCTATTCCAGAAGTAGTGAGGAGGCTTTTT
TGGAGGCCTAGGCTTTTGCAAAAAGCTCCCGGGAGCTTGTATATCCATTTTCGGATCTGATCAGCACGTG
TTGACAATTAATCATCGGCATAGTATATCGGCATAGTATAATACGACAAGGTGAGGAACTAAACCATGGC
CAAGTTGACCAGTGCCGTTCCGGTGCTCACCGCGCGCGACGTCGCCGGAGCGGTCGAGTTCTGGACCGAC
CGGCTCGGGTTCTCCCGGGACTTCGTGGAGGACGACTTCGCCGGTGTGGTCCGGGACGACGTGACCCTGT
TCATCAGCGCGGTCCAGGACCAGGTGGTGCCGGACAACACCCTGGCCTGGGTGTGGGTGCGCGGCCTGGA
CGAGCTGTACGCCGAGTGGTCGGAGGTCGTGTCCACGAACTTCCGGGACGCCTCCGGGCCGGCCATGACC
GAGATCGGCGAGCAGCCGTGGGGGCGGGAGTTCGCCCTGCGCGACCCGGCCGGCAACTGCGTGCACTTCG
TGGCCGAGGAGCAGGACTGACACGTGCTACGAGATTTCGATTCCACCGCCGCCTTCTATGAAAGGTTGGG
CTTCGGAATCGTTTTCCGGGACGCCGGCTGGATGATCCTCCAGCGCGGGGATCTCATGCTGGAGTTCTTC
GCCCACCCCAACTTGTTTATTGCAGCTTATAATGGTTACAAATAAAGCAATAGCATCACAAATTTCACAA
ATAAAGCATTTTTTTCACTGCATTCTAGTTGTGGTTTGTCCAAACTCATCAATGTATCTTATCATGTCTG
TATACCGTCGACCTCTAGCTAGAGCTTGGCGTAATCATGGTCATAGCTGTTTCCTGTGTGAAATTGTTAT
CCGCTCACAATTCCACACAACATACGAGCCGGAAGCATAAAGTGTAAAGCCTGGGGTGCCTAATGAGTGA
GCTAACTCACATTAATTGCGTTGCGCTCACTGCCCGCTTTCCAGTCGGGAAACCTGTCGTGCCAGCTGCA
TTAATGAATCGGCCAACGCGCGGGGAGAGGCGGTTTGCGTATTGGGCGCTCTTCCGCTTCCTCGCTCACT
GACTCGCTGCGCTCGGTCGTTCGGCTGCGGCGAGCGGTATCAGCTCACTCAAAGGCGGTAATACGGTTAT
CCACAGAATCAGGGGATAACGCAGGAAAGAACATGTGAGCAAAAGGCCAGCAAAAGGCCAGGAACCGTAA
AAAGGCCGCGTTGCTGGCGTTTTTCCATAGGCTCCGCCCCCCTGACGAGCATCACAAAAATCGACGCTCA
AGTCAGAGGTGGCGAAACCCGACAGGACTATAAAGATACCAGGCGTTTCCCCCTGGAAGCTCCCTCGTGC
GCTCTCCTGTTCCGACCCTGCCGCTTACCGGATACCTGTCCGCCTTTCTCCCTTCGGGAAGCGTGGCGCT
TTCTCATAGCTCACGCTGTAGGTATCTCAGTTCGGTGTAGGTCGTTCGCTCCAAGCTGGGCTGTGTGCAC
GAACCCCCCGTTCAGCCCGACCGCTGCGCCTTATCCGGTAACTATCGTCTTGAGTCCAACCCGGTAAGAC
ACGACTTATCGCCACTGGCAGCAGCCACTGGTAACAGGATTAGCAGAGCGAGGTATGTAGGCGGTGCTAC
AGAGTTCTTGAAGTGGTGGCCTAACTACGGCTACACTAGAAGAACAGTATTTGGTATCTGCGCTCTGCTG
AAGCCAGTTACCTTCGGAAAAAGAGTTGGTAGCTCTTGATCCGGCAAACAAACCACCGCTGGTAGCGGTG
GTTTTTTTGTTTGCAAGCAGCAGATTACGCGCAGAAAAAAAGGATCTCAAGAAGATCCTTTGATCTTTTC
TACGGGGTCTGACGCTCAGTGGAACGAAAACTCACGTTAAGGGATTTTGGTCATGAGATTATCAAAAAGG
ATCTTCACCTAGATCCTTTTAAATTAAAAATGAAGTTTTAAATCAATCTAAAGTATATATGAGTAAACTT
GGTCTGACAGTTACCAATGCTTAATCAGTGAGGCACCTATCTCAGCGATCTGTCTATTTCGTTCATCCAT
AGTTGCCTGACTCCCCGTCGTGTAGATAACTACGATACGGGAGGGCTTACCATCTGGCCCCAGTGCTGCA
ATGATACCGCGAGACCCACGCTCACCGGCTCCAGATTTATCAGCAATAAACCAGCCAGCCGGAAGGGCCG
AGCGCAGAAGTGGTCCTGCAACTTTATCCGCCTCCATCCAGTCTATTAATTGTTGCCGGGAAGCTAGAGT
AAGTAGTTCGCCAGTTAATAGTTTGCGCAACGTTGTTGCCATTGCTACAGGCATCGTGGTGTCACGCTCG
TCGTTTGGTATGGCTTCATTCAGCTCCGGTTCCCAACGATCAAGGCGAGTTACATGATCCCCCATGTTGT
GCAAAAAAGCGGTTAGCTCCTTCGGTCCTCCGATCGTTGTCAGAAGTAAGTTGGCCGCAGTGTTATCACT
CATGGTTATGGCAGCACTGCATAATTCTCTTACTGTCATGCCATCCGTAAGATGCTTTTCTGTGACTGGT
GAGTACTCAACCAAGTCATTCTGAGAATAGTGTATGCGGCGACCGAGTTGCTCTTGCCCGGCGTCAATAC
GGGATAATACCGCGCCACATAGCAGAACTTTAAAAGTGCTCATCATTGGAAAACGTTCTTCGGGGCGAAA
ACTCTCAAGGATCTTACCGCTGTTGAGATCCAGTTCGATGTAACCCACTCGTGCACCCAACTGATCTTCA
GCATCTTTTACTTTCACCAGCGTTTCTGGGTGAGCAAAAACAGGAAGGCAAAATGCCGCAAAAAAGGGAA
TAAGGGCGACACGGAAATGTTGAATACTCATACTCTTCCTTTTTCAATATTATTGAAGCATTTATCAGGG
TTATTGTCTCATGAGCGGATACATATTTGAATGTATTTAGAAAAATAAACAAATAGGGGTTCCGCGCACA
TTTCCCCGAAAAGTGCCACCTGACGTCGACGGATCGGGAGATCTCCCGATCCCCTATGGTGCACTCTCAG
TACAATCTGCTCTGATGCCGCATAGTTAAGCCAGTATCTGCTCCCTGCTTGTGTGTTGGAGGTCGCTGAG
TAGTGCGCGAGCAAAATTTAAGCTACAACAAGGCAAGGCTTGACCGACAATTGCATGAAGAATCTGCTTA
GGGTTAGGCGTTTTGCGCTGCTTCGCGATGTACGGGCCAGATATACGCGTTGACATTGATTATTGACTAG
GCTTTTGCAAAAAGCTTTGCAAAGATGGATAAAGTTTTAAACAGAGAGGAATCTTTGCAGCTAATGGACC
TTCTAGGTCTTGAAAGGAGTGGGAATTGGCTCCGGTGCCCGTCAGTGGGCAGAGCGCACATCGCCCACAG
TCCCCGAGAAGTTGGGGGGAGGGGTCGGCAATTGAACCGGTGCCTAGAGAAGGTGGCGCGGGGTAAACTG
GGAAAGTGATGTCGTGTACTGGCTCCGCCTTTTTCCCGAGGGTGGGGGAGAACCGTATATAAGTGCAGTA
GTCGCCGTGAACGTTCTTTTTCGCAACGGGTTTGCCGCCAGAACACAGGTAAGTGCCGTGTGTGGTTCCC
GCGGGCCTGGCCTCTTTACGGGTTATGGCCCTTGCGTGCCTTGAATTACTTCCACCTGGCTGCAGTACGT
GATTCTTGATCCCGAGCTTCGGGTTGGAAGTGGGTGGGAGAGTTCGAGGCCTTGCGCTTAAGGAGCCCCT
TCGCCTCGTGCTTGAGTTGAGGCCTGGCCTGGGCGCTGGGGCCGCCGCGTGCGAATCTGGTGGCACCTTC
GCGCCTGTCTCGCTGCTTTCGATAAGTCTCTAGCCATTTAAAATTTTTGATGACCTGCTGCGACGCTTTT
TTTCTGGCAAGATAGTCTTGTAAATGCGGGCCAAGATCTGCACACTGGTATTTCGGTTTTTGGGGCCGCG
GGCGGCGACGGGGCCCGTGCGTCCCAGCGCACATGTTCGGCGAGGCGGGGCCTGCGAGCGCGGCCACCGA
GAATCGGACGGGGGTAGTCTCAAGCTGGCCGGCCTGCTCTGGTGCCTGGCCTCGCGCCGCCGTGTATCGC
CCCGCCCTGGGCGGCAAGGCTGGCCCGGTCGGCACCAGTTGCGTGAGCGGAAAGATGGCCGCTTCCCGGC
CCTGCTGCAGGGAGCTCAAAATGGAGGACGCGGCGCTCGGGAGAGCGGGCGGGTGAGTCACCCACACAAA
GGAAAAGGGCCTTTCCGTCCTCAGCCGTCGCTTCATGTGACTCCACGGAGTACCGGGCGCCGTCCAGGCA
CCTCGATTAGTTCTCGAGCTTTTGGAGTACGTCGTCTTTAGGTTGGGGGGAGGGGTTTTATGCGATGGAG
TTTCCCCACACTGAGTGGGTGGAGACTGAAGTTAGGCCAGCTTGGCACTTG
